>Addgene plasmid #139917 | pBEL1726 | addgene full sequence | sequence record 309811 | Addgene NGS Result
CACCAGTGAGACGGGCAACAGCTGATTGCCCTTCACCGCCTGGCCCTGAGAGAGTTGCAGCAAGCGGTCC
ACGCTGGTTTGCCCCAGCAGGCGAAAATCCTGTTTGATGGTGGTTAACGGCGGGATATAACATGAGCTGT
CTTCGGTATCGTCGTATCCCACTACCGAGATATCCGCACCAACGCGCAGCCCGGACTCGGTAATGGCGCG
CATTGCGCCCAGCGCCATCTGATCGTTGGCAACCAGCATCGCAGTGGGAACGATGCCCTCATTCAGCATT
TGCATGGTTTGTTGAAAACCGGACATGGCACTCCAGTCGCCTTCCCGTTCCGCTATCGGCTGAATTTGAT
TGCGAGTGAGATATTTATGCCAGCCAGCCAGACGCAGACGCGCCGAGACAGAACTTAATGGGCCCGCTAA
CAGCGCGATTTGCTGGTGACCCAATGCGACCAGATGCTCCACGCCCAGTCGCGTACCGTCTTCATGGGAG
AAAATAATACTGTTGATGGGTGTCTGGTCAGAGACATCAAGAAATAACGCCGGAACATTAGTGCAGGCAG
CTTCCACAGCAATGGCATCCTGGTCATCCAGCGGATAGTTAATGATCAGCCCACTGACGCGTTGCGCGAG
AAGATTGTGCACCGCCGCTTTACAGGCTTCGACGCCGCTTCGTTCTACCATCGACACCACCACGCTGGCA
CCCAGTTGATCGGCGCGAGATTTAATCGCCGCGACAATTTGCGACGGCGCGTGCAGGGCCAGACTGGAGG
TGGCAACGCCAATCAGCAACGACTGTTTGCCCGCCAGTTGTTGTGCCACGCGGTTGGGAATGTAATTCAG
CTCCGCCATCGCCGCTTCCACTTTTTCCCGCGTTTTCGCAGAAACGTGGCTGGCCTGGTTCACCACGCGG
GAAACGGTCTGATAAGAGACACCGGCATACTCTGCGACATCGTATAACGTTACTGGTTTCACATTCACCA
CCCTGAATTGACTCTCTTCCGGGCGCTATCATGCCATACCGCGAAAGGTTTTGCGCCATTCGATGGTGTC
CGGGATCTCGACGCTCTCCCTTATGCGACTCCTGCATTAGGAAGCAGCCCAGTAGTAGGTTGAGGCCGTT
GAGCACCGCCGCCGCAAGGAATGGTGCATGCAAGGAGATGGCGCCCAACAGTCCCCCGGCCACGGGGCCT
GCCACCATACCCACGCCGAAACAAGCGCTCATGAGCCCGAAGTGGCGAGCCCGATCTTCCCCATCGGTGA
TGTCGGCGATATAGGCGCCAGCAACCGCACCTGTGGCGCCGGTGATGCCGGCCACGATGCGTCCGGCGTA
GAGGATCGAGATCTCGATCCCGCGAAATTAATACGACTCACTATAGGGGAATTGTGAGCGGATAACAATT
CCCCTCTAGAAATAATTTTGTTTAACTTTGGCCCAGGCGGCCAGGAGGGTCTCACATGCAGGACCGGGGT
AATACCGTCACCATCGACTTTATGTCGGCGGATGGTATTGTTCCAGGCCGTACGCCTGTTCGTTATCAGG
GCGTTGAAGTCGGAACAGTGCAGGATATCAGCCTCAGCGACGATCTTCGTAAGATTGAAGTCAAGGTCAG
CATCAAGTCCGATATGAAAGATGCGCTGCGCGAAGAGACTCAGTTCTGGCTGGTGACGCCAAAAGCATCG
TTGGCAGGTGTCTCCGGGCTGGACGCCCTCGTCGGTGGGAACTATATCGGCATGATGCCGGGTAAAGGTA
AAGAGCAGGATCACTTTGTCGCACTCGATACCCAACCGAAATATCGGCTGGACAATGGCGATCTGATGAT
CCACCTGCAAGCCCCCGATCTCGGTTCGCTGAACAGCGGTTCATTGGTCTATTTCCGCAAGATCCCGGTG
GGAAAAGTCTACGACTATGCCATCAATCCCAACAAGCAAGGCGTGGTGATTGATGTCCTGATCGAGCGGC
GTTTTACCGATCTGGTGAAAAAAGGTAGCCGTTTCTGGAACGTTTCCGGCGTTGATGCCAACGTCAGTAT
CAGTGGCGCGAAGGTGAAACTGGAAAGCCTGGCGGCACTGGTTAACGGTGCGATTGCCTTCGATTCACCA
GAAGAGTCGAAACCTGCCGAGGCGGAAGATACCTTTGGTCTGTATGAAGATCTGGCCCACAGCCAGCGTG
GCGTAATAATAAAACTGGAACTGCCGAGTGGGGCCGGATTAACCGCCGACTCGACGCCGTTAATGTATCA
GGGGCTGGAAGTCGGACAGCTGACTAAACTGGATTTAAATCCTGGTGGTAAAGTCACAGGGGAAATGACC
GTTGATCCCAGCGTCGTTACCCTGCTTCGTGAAAATACCCGCATCGAATTACGCAACCCGAAATTATCCC
TTAGCGATGCTAATCTCAGCGCCCTGCTGACCGGCAAAACCTTCGAGCTGGTGCCCGGCGATGGCGAGCC
ACGCAAAGAGTTCGTTGTTGTGCCAGGCGAAAAAGCACTGCTGCATGAACCTGATGTTCTGACGCTGACC
CTGACCGCGCCGGAAAGTTACGGTATTGATGCGGGTCAGCCGCTCATTCTTCACGGCGTGCAGGTAGGCC
AGGTTATCGATCGTAAACTCACCAGCAAAGGCGTCACCTTTACCGTCGCCATCGAGCCTCAGCATCGCGA
ACTGGTAAAAGGCGATAGCAAATTTGTCGTCAACAGCCGTGTCGATGTGAAGGTGGGGCTGGATGGCGTT
GAGTTTCTCGGTGCCAGCGCCTCAGAATAGATCAATGGCGGGATACGTATTCTGCCGGGCGATAAAGGTG
AGATGAAAGCCAGCTATCCACTGTATGCCAATTTGGAAAAAGCGCTGGAGAACAGCCTTAGCGATTTACC
CACCACAACCGTGAGTTTGAGTGCAGAGACGCTGCCGGATGTGCAGGCAGGATCGGTAGTGCTGTACCGT
AAATTTGAAGTTGGTGAAGTGATTACCGTGCGTCCGCGAGCTAACGCGTTTGATATCGATCTGCATATTA
AGCCGGAGTATCGCAACCTTCTGACCAGCAATAGCGTGTTCTGGGCAGAAGGCGGGGCGAAAGTTCAGCT
GAATGGTAGTGGTCTGACCGTACAGGCATCCCCGCTCTCCAGAGCATTAAAGGGAGCCATTAGCTTCGAC
AACCTCAGCGGTGCCAGCGCCAGTCAGCGTAAAGGCGATAAGCGTATTCTGTATGCTTCCGAAACAGCGG
CCCGTGCGGTTGGCGGGCAGATTACGCTTCACGCTTTCGATGCCGGAAAACTGGCGGTCGGGATGCCAAT
TCGCTATCTCGGTATTGATATCGGGCAAATCCAGACGCTGGATCTGATTACCGCACGCAATGAAGTACAG
GCAAAGGCGGTACTTTACCCGGAATATGTCCAGACCTTTGCTCGCGGTGGTACGCGCTTCTCAGTGGTCA
CACCGCAAATTTCGGCAGCTGGCGTTGAGCATCTTGATACTATCCTCCAGCCGTATATCAACGTCGAACC
AGGCCGGGGCAATCCTCGCCGCGACTTTGAATTACAAGAGGCCACCATTACTGATTCGCGTTACCTGGAT
GGCTTAAGCATTATTGTTGAAGCGCCGGAAGCCGGTTCGTTAGGCATCGGTACGCCTGTGCTGTTCCGTG
GTCTGGAAGTCGGTACGGTTACAGGAATGACGCTGGGGACATTGTCAGATCGCGTGATGATTGCGATGCG
CATCAGTAAACGCTATCAACACCTGGTGCGTAACAATTCCGTCTTCTGGTTGGCATCGGGTTACAGTCTG
GACTTTGGTCTGACGGGCGGCGTAGTGAAAACCGGCACCTTTAACCAGTTTATCCGTGGCGGCATCGCCT
TCGCCACGCCTCCGGGTACGCCACTGGCACCGAAAGCCCAGGAAGGCAAACACTTCCTGTTGCAGGAAAG
TGAACCGAAAGAGTGGCGTGAATGGGGAACTGCGCTTCCCAAAGGCGAGACCCATCACCACCATCACCAT
TAAGGCCAGGCCGGCCGATCCGGCTGCTAACAAAGCCCGAAAGGAAGCTGAGTTGGCTGCTGCCACCGCT
GAGCAATAACTAGCATAACCCCTTGGGGCCTCTAAACGGGTCTTGAGGGGTTTTTTGCTGAAAGGAGGAA
CTATATCCGGATTGGCGAATGGG
[124 nt withheld, positions 4154-4277]
C
[91 nt withheld, positions 4279-4369]
A
[49 nt withheld, positions 4371-4419]
CCTTTGACGTTGGAGTCCACGTTCTTT
[37 nt withheld, positions 4447-4483]
ACCCTATCTCGGTCTATTCTTTTGATTTATAAGGGATTTTGCCGATTTCGGCCTATTGGTTAAAAAATGA
GCTGATTTAACAAAAATTTAACGCGAATTTTAACAAAATATTAACGCTTACAATTTAGGTGGCACTTTTC
GGGGAACGACGACCTGCAGCCAAGCTAGCTTGGCTGGACGTAAACTCCTCTTCAGACCTAATAACTTCGT
ATAGCATACATTATACGAAGTTATATTAAGGGTTATTGAATATGATCGGAATTGGGCTGCAGGAATTCGA
TAGCTTGGCTGCAGGTCGACCTCGAGGATGTGCGCGGAACCCCTATTTGTTTATTTTTCTAAATACATTC
AAATATGTATCCGCTCATGAGACAATAACCCTGATAAATGCTTCAATAATATTGAAAAAGGAAGAGTATG
AGTATTCAACATTTCCGTGTCGCCCTTATTCCCTTTTTTGCGGCATTTTGCCTTCCTGTTTTTGCTCACC
CAGAAACGCTGGTGAAAGTAAAAGATGCTGAAGATCAGTTGGGTGCACGAGTGGGTTACATCGAACTGGA
TCTCAACAGCGGTAAGATCCTTGAGAGTTTTCGCCCCGAAGAACGTTTTCCAATGATGAGCACTTTTAAA
GTTCTGCTATGTGGCGCGGTATTATCCCGTATTGACGCCGGGCAAGAGCAACTCGGTCGCCGCATACACT
ATTCTCAGAATGACTTGGTTGAGTACTCACCAGTCACAGAAAAGCATCTTACGGATGGCATGACAGTAAG
AGAATTATGCAGTGCTGCCATAACCATGAGTGATAACACTGCGGCCAACTTACTTCTGACAACGATCGGA
GGACCGAAGGAGCTAACCGCTTTTTTGCACAACATGGGGGATCATGTAACTCGCCTTGATCGTTGGGAAC
CGGAGCTGAATGAAGCCATACCAAACGACGAGCGTGACACCACGATGCCTGCAGCAATGGCAACAACGTT
GCGCAAACTATTAACTGGCGAACTACTTACTCTAGCTTCCCGGCAACAATTAATAGACTGGATGGAGGCG
GATAAAGTTGCAGGACCACTTCTGCGCTCGGCCCTTCCGGCTGGCTGGTTTATTGCTGATAAATCTGGAG
CCGGTGAGCGTGGCTCTCGCGGTATCATTGCAGCACTGGGGCCAGATGGTAAGCCCTCCCGTATCGTAGT
TATCTACACGACGGGGAGTCAGGCAACTATGGATGAACGAAATAGACAGATCGCTGAGATAGGTGCCTCA
CTGATTAAGCATTGGTAACTGTCAGACCAAGTTTACTCATATATACTTTAGATTGATTTAAAACTTCATT
TTTAATTTAAAAGGATCTAGGTGAAGATCCTTTTTGATAATCTCATGACCAAAATCCCTTAACGTGAGTT
TTCGTTCCACTGAGCGTCAGACCCCGTAGAAAAGATCAAAGGATCTTCTTGAGATCCTTTTTTTCTGCGC
GTAATCTGCTGCTTGCAAACAAAAAAACCACCGCTACCAGCGGTGGTTTGTTTGCCGGATCAAGAGCTAC
CAACTCTTTTTCCGAAGGTAACTGGCTTCAGCAGAGCGCAGATACCAAATACTGTCCTTCTAGTGTAGCC
GTAGTTAGGCCACCACTTCAAGAACTCTGTAGCACCGCCTACATACCTCGCTCTGCTAATCCTGTTACCA
GTGGCTGCTGCCAGTGGCGATAAGTCGTGTCTTACCGGGTTGGACTCAAGACGATAGTTACCGGATAAGG
CGCAGCGGTCGGGCTGAACGGGGGGTTCGTGCACACAGCCCAGCTTGGAGCGAACGACCTACACCGAACT
GAGATACCTACAGCGTGAGCTATGAGAAAGCGCCACGCTTCCCGAAGGGAGAAAGGCGGACAGGTATCCG
GTAAGCGGCAGGGTCGGAACAGGAGAGCGCACGAGGGAGCTTCCAGGGGGAAACGCCTGGTATCTTTATA
GTCCTGTCGGGTTTCGCCACCTCTGACTTGAGCGTCGATTTTTGTGATGCTCGTCAGGGGGGCGGAGCCT
ATGGAAAAACGCCAGCAACGCGGCCTTTTTACGGTTCCTGGCCTTTTGCTGGCCTTTTGCTCACATGTTC
TTTCCTGCGTTATCCCCTGATTCTGTGGATAACCGTATTACCGCCTTTGAGTGAGCTGATACCGCTCGCC
GCAGCCGAACGACCGAGCGCAGCGAGTCAGTGAGCGAGGAAGCGGAAGAGCGCCTGATGCGGTATTTTCT
CCTTACGCATCTGTGCGGTATTTCACACCGCAATGGTGCACTCTCAGTACAATCTGCTCTGATGCCGCAT
AGTTAAGCCAGTATACACTCCGCTATCGCTACGTGACTGGGTCATGGCTGCGCCCCGACACCCGCCAACA
CCCGCTGACGCGCCCTGACGGGCTTGTCTGCTCCCGGCATCCGCTTACAGACAAGCTGTGACCGTCTCCG
GGAGCTGCATGTGTCAGAGGTTTTCACCGTCATCACCGAAACGCGCGAGGCAGCTGCGGTAAAGCTCATC
AGCGTGGTCGTGAAGCGATTCACAGATGTCTGCCTGTTCATCCGCGTCCAGCTCGTTGAGTTTCTCCAGA
AGCGTTAATGTCTGGCTTCTGATAAAGCGGGCCATGTTAAGGGCGGTTTTTTCCTGTTTGGTCACTGATG
CCTCCGTGTAAGGGGGATTTCTGTTCATGGGGGTAATGATACCGATGAAACGAGAGAGGATGCTCACGAT
ACGGGTTACTGATGATGAACATGCCCGGTTACTGGAACGTTGTGAGGGTAAACAACTGGCGGTATGGATG
CGGCGGGACCAGAGAAAAATCACTCAGGGTCAATGCCAGCGCTTCGTTAATACAGATGTAGGTGTTCCAC
AGGGTAGCCAGCAGCATCCTGCGATGCAGATCCGGAACATAATGGTGCAGGGCGCTGACTTCCGCGTTTC
CAGACTTTACGAAACACGGAAACCGAAGACCATTCATGTTGTTGCTCAGGTCGCAGACGTTTTGCAGCAG
CAGTCGCTTCACGTTCGCTCGCGTATCGGTGATTCATTCTGCTAACCAGTAAGGCAACCCCGCCAGCCTA
GCCGGGTCCTCAACGACAGGAGCACGATCATGCGCACCCGTGGGGCCGCCATGCCGGCGATAATGGCCTG
CTTCTCGCCGAAACGTTTGGTGGCGGGACCAGTGACGAAGGCTTGAGCGAGGGCGTGCAAGATTCCGAAT
ACCGCAAGCGACAGGCCGATCATCGTCGCGCTCCAGCGAAAGCGGTCCTCGCCGAAAATGACCCAGAGCG
CTGCCGGCACCTGTCCTACGAGTTGCATGATAAAGAAGACAGTCATAAGTGCGGCGACGATAGTCATGCC
CCGCGCCCACCGGAAGGAGCTGACTGGGTTGAAGGCTCTCAAGGGCATCGGTCGAGATCCCGGTGCCTAA
TGAGTGAGCTAACTTACATTAATTGCGTTGCGCTCACTGCCCGCTTTCCAGTCGGGAAACCTGTCGTGCC
AGCTGCATTAATGAATCGGCCAACGCGCGGGGAGAGGCGGTTTGCGTATTGGGCGCCAGGGTGGTTTTTC
TTTT
Features (pLannotate 1.2.2; 19 found; start..end, strand, type, name):
    973..1050    -  promoter       lacI promoter: lacI
   1058..1337    -  CDS            TcR (fragment): tetracycline efflux protein; tet; confers resistance to tetracycline
   1359..1377    +  promoter       T7 promoter: promoter for bacteriophage T7 RNA polymerase
   1378..1402    +  protein_bind   lac operator: The lac repressor binds to the lac operator to inhibit transcription in E. coli. This inhibition can be relieved by adding lactose or isopropyl-β-D-thiogalactopyranoside (IPTG). lac repressor encoded by lacI
   1459..3963    +  CDS            yebT: YEBT_ECOLI - Experimental evidence at protein level: Swiss-Prot protein existence level 1. Component of a transport pathway that contributes to membrane integrity (PubMed:27795327). May directly span the intermembrane space, facilitating the transport of substrates across the periplasm (Probable). From Escherichia coli (strain K12).
   4013..4062    +  CDS            SET1 (fragment): solubility-enhancement tag derived from T7 phage gene 10B
   4070..4117    +  terminator     T7 terminator: transcription terminator for bacteriophage T7 RNA polymerase
   4154..4582    +  rep_origin     f1 ori (sequence partly withheld): f1 bacteriophage origin of replication; arrow indicates direction of (+) strand synthesis
   4684..4717    +  protein_bind   loxP: Cre-mediated recombination occurs in the 8-bp core sequence (GCATACAT). Cre recombinase
   4747..4765    +  misc_feature   MCS (fragment): pBluescript multiple cloning site
   4796..4900    +  promoter       AmpR promoter: bla
   4901..5761    +  CDS            AmpR: β-lactamase; bla; confers resistance to ampicillin, carbenicillin, and related antibiotics
   5932..6520    +  rep_origin     ori: high-copy-number ColE1/pMB1/pBR322/pUC origin of replication
   6706..6845    -  misc_feature   bom: basis of mobility region from pBR322
   6947..7138    -  CDS            rop: Rop protein, which maintains plasmids at low copy number; rop
   7155..7535    +  CDS            YPB1_ECOLX: Protein predicted: Swiss-Prot protein existence level 4. From Escherichia coli.
   7607..7898    -  CDS            TcR (fragment): tetracycline efflux protein; tet; confers resistance to tetracycline
   7913..7934    -  protein_bind   CAP binding site: CAP binding activates transcription in the presence of cAMP. E. coli catabolite activator protein
   7947..972     -  CDS            lacI (across the origin): lac repressor; lacI; The lac repressor binds to the lac operator to inhibit transcription in E. coli. This inhibition can be relieved by adding lactose or isopropyl-β-D-thiogalactopyranoside (IPTG).
