[The description below was written by a language model from this plasmid's Addgene catalogue record and pLannotate feature annotations shown in this document.]
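Description:
pBEL1726 is a bacterial expression plasmid built on the pET21a backbone for producing a mutant form of the Escherichia coli protein LetB (annotated in the feature table under its older name, yebT). It carries a ColE1/pBR322-type origin with the associated bom and rop elements, an f1 phage origin, and a β-lactamase gene conferring ampicillin resistance. The catalogue lists it as high copy, although the presence of rop would normally moderate copy number. The table also picks up residual tetracycline-resistance gene fragments, a loxP site and a short fragment of a multiple cloning site near the AmpR promoter. These appear to be backbone remnants, and the record assigns them no function.

The insert, assembled by Gibson cloning, encodes LetB residues 43–877 with a C-terminal 6xHis tag for affinity purification. It sits downstream of a T7 promoter and lac operator and is followed by the T7 terminator. A plasmid-borne lacI gene supplies repressor, so expression is IPTG-inducible in a host that provides T7 RNA polymerase. The defining mutation replaces the codon for Trp476 with an amber stop codon. Such a design is typically used with an orthogonal suppressor tRNA/synthetase pair to insert a non-canonical amino acid at that position, and full-length His-tagged protein is made only when suppression occurs. The record does not state which amino acid is incorporated or which suppression system is used. LetB is described as a component of a transport pathway contributing to membrane integrity that may span the periplasm, and the plasmid comes from a structural study proposing a lipid-transport tunnel across the bacterial envelope. This suggests use in site-specific probing of the LetB protein.
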