Addgene plasmid #139917: pBEL1726
Purpose: Expression plasmid for LetB mutant W476pa
Depositing lab: Gira Bhabha & Damian Ekiert. Depositing organization: NYU Grossman School of Medicine. Publication: LetB Structure Reveals a Tunnel for Lipid Transport across the Bacterial Envelope. Isom GL, Coudray N, MacRae MR, McManus CT, Ekiert DC, Bhabha G. Cell. 2020 Apr 30;181(3):653-664.e19. doi: 10.1016/j.cell.2020.03.030. PubMed 32359438.
Backbone
  Vector backbone: pET21a
  Vector type: Bacterial Expression
Growth in bacteria
  Bacterial resistance: Ampicillin, 100 μg/mL
  Growth temperature: 37°C
  Growth strain: DH5alpha
  Copy number: High Copy
Gene/Insert
  Gene/Insert name: LetB
  Species: E. coli
  Mutation: LetB(43-877; W476Amber)-6xHis
  Cloning method: Gibson Cloning
Terms and licenses: Academic/Nonprofit Terms; Industry Terms: Not Available to Industry
Depositor comments: Please visit https://www.biorxiv.org/content/10.1101/748145v1 for bioRxiv preprint.
How to cite: pBEL1726 was a gift from Gira Bhabha & Damian Ekiert (Addgene plasmid # 139917 ; http://n2t.net/addgene:139917 ; RRID:Addgene_139917)
